>Addgene plasmid #142518 | TFORF1964 | addgene full sequence | sequence record 353436 | Addgene NGS Result
GGCTCCGGTGCCCGTCAGTGGGCAGAGCGCACATCGCCCACAGTCCCCGAGAAGTTGGGGGGAGGGGTCG
GCAATTGAACCGGTGCCTAGAGAAGGTGGCGCGGGGTAAACTGGGAAAGTGATGTCGTGTACTGGCTCCG
CCTTTTTCCCGAGGGTGGGGGAGAACCGTATATAAGTGCAGTAGTCGCCGTGAACGTTCTTTTTCGCAAC
GGGTTTGCCGCCAGAACACAGGTAAGTGCCGTGTGTGGTTCCCGCGGGCCTGGCCTCTTTACGGGTTATG
GCCCTTGCGTGCCTTGAATTACTTCCACCTGGCTGCAGTACGTGATTCTTGATCCCGAGCTTCGGGTTGG
AAGTGGGTGGGAGAGTTCGAGGCCTTGCGCTTAAGGAGCCCCTTCGCCTCGTGCTTGAGTTGAGGCCTGG
CCTGGGCGCTGGGGCCGCCGCGTGCGAATCTGGTGGCACCTTCGCGCCTGTCTCGCTGCTTTCGATAAGT
CTCTAGCCATTTAAAATTTTTGATGACCTGCTGCGACGCTTTTTTTCTGGCAAGATAGTCTTGTAAATGC
GGGCCAAGATCTGCACACTGGTATTTCGGTTTTTGGGGCCGCGGGCGGCGACGGGGCCCGTGCGTCCCAG
CGCACATGTTCGGCGAGGCGGGGCCTGCGAGCGCGGCCACCGAGAATCGGACGGGGGTAGTCTCAAGCTG
GCCGGCCTGCTCTGGTGCCTGGCCTCGCGCCGCCGTGTATCGCCCCGCCCTGGGCGGCAAGGCTGGCCCG
GTCGGCACCAGTTGCGTGAGCGGAAAGATGGCCGCTTCCCGGCCCTGCTGCAGGGAGCTCAAAATGGAGG
ACGCGGCGCTCGGGAGAGCGGGCGGGTGAGTCACCCACACAAAGGAAAAGGGCCTTTCCGTCCTCAGCCG
TCGCTTCATGTGACTCCACGGAGTACCGGGCGCCGTCCAGGCACCTCGATTAGTTCTCGAGCTTTTGGAG
TACGTCGTCTTTAGGTTGGGGGGAGGGGTTTTATGCGATGGAGTTTCCCCACACTGAGTGGGTGGAGACT
GAAGTTAGGCCAGCTTGGCACTTGATGTAATTCTCCTTGGAATTTGCCCTTTTTGAGTTTGGATCTTGGT
TCATTCTCAAGCCTCAGACAGTGGTTCAAAGTTTTTTTCTTCCATTTCAGGTGTCGTGAGGCTAGCACCG
CCACCATGGCGGCCAATGTGGGATCGATGTTTCAATATTGGAAGCGCTTTGATTTACAGCAGCTGCAGAG
AGAACTCGATGCCACCGCAACGGTATTGGCGAACCGGCAGGATGAAAGTGAGCAGTCCAGAAAGCGGCTT
ATCGAACAGAGCCGGGAGTTCAAGAAGAACACTCCAGAGGATTTGCGCAAGCAGGTAGCGCCGCTGCTGA
AGAGTTTCCAAGGAGAGATTGATGCACTGAGTAAAAGAAGCAAGGAAGCTGAAGCAGCTTTCTTGAATGT
CTACAAAAGATTGATTGACGTCCCAGAGGTTACGATAAAAGCACTTAAAGAGAAAATCCGAGAATATGAA
CAGACACTGAAGAACCAAGCCGAAACCATAGCTCTTGAGAAGGAACAGAAGTTACAGAATGACTTTGCAG
AAAAGGAGAGAAAGCTGCAGGAGACACAGATGTCCACCACCTCAAAGCTGGAGGAAGCTGAGCATAAGGT
TCAGAGCCTACAAACAGCCCTGGAAAAAACTCGAACAGAATTATTTGACCTGAAAACCAAATACGATGAA
GAAACTACTGCAAAGGCCGACGAGATTGAAATGATCATGACGGACCTTGAAAGGGCAAACCAGAGGGCAG
AGGTGGCTCAGAGAGAGGCGGAGACCTTAAGGGAACAGCTCTCATCGGCCAATCACTCCCTCCAGCTGGC
CTCACAGATCCAGAAGGCACCAGACGTGGAGCAGGCCATAGAGGTGCTGACCCGCTCCAGCCTAGAAGTT
GAGTTGGCCGCCAAGGAGCGGGAGATCGCACAGCTGGTGGAGGACGTGCAGAGACTCCAGGCCAGCCTCA
CCAAGCTGCGGGAGAATTCGGCCAGCCAGATCTCACAGCTTGAGCAGCAGCTGAGCGCCAAAAACAGCAC
ACTCAAACAACTGGAAGAAAAACTCAAAGGCCAGGCTGACTATGAAGAGGTGAAGAAAGAGCTGAACATT
CTGAAGTCCATGGAGTTTGCACCGTCCGAGGGCGCTGGGACACAGGATGCGGCCAAGCCCCTGGAGGTGC
TGTTGCTGGAGAAGAACCGCTCGCTGCAGTCCGAGAACGCCGCGCTGCGCATCTCCAACAGCGACCTGAG
CGGACGCTGTGCGGAGCTGCAAGTCCGTATCACTGAGGCTGTGGCCACAGCCACTGAGCAGAGAGAGCTG
ATCGCCCGCCTGGAGCAGGACCTGAGCATCATTCAGTCCATCCAGCGGCCCGATGCCGAGGGTGCCGCTG
AGCACCGCCTGGAGAAGATCCCAGAGCCCATCAAAGAGGCCACTGCCCTATTCTACGGACCTGCAGCACC
AGCCAGCGGTGCCCTCCCAGAGGGCCAGGTGGATTCACTGCTTTCCATCATCTCCAGCCAGAGGGAGCGC
TTCCGTGCCCGGAACCAGGAGCTTGAGGCCGAGAACCGCCTGGCCCAGCACACCCTCCAGGCCCTGCAGA
GTGAGCTGGACAGCCTGCGCGCCGACAACATCAAGCTCTTTGAGAAGATCAAGTTCCTGCAGAGCTACCC
TGGCCGGGGCAGCGGCAGTGATGACACGGAGCTGCGGTACTCGTCCCAGTACGAGGAGCGCCTGGACCCC
TTCTCCTCCTTCAGCAAGCGGGAGCGGCAGAGGAAGTACCTGAGCTTGAGTCCCTGGGACAAGGCCACCC
TCAGCATGGGGCGTCTGGTTCTCTCCAACAAGATGGCGCGCACCATCGGCTTCTTCTACACACTGTTCCT
GCACTGCCTGGTCTTCCTGGTGCTCTACAAGCTGGCATGGAGCGAGAGCATGGAGAGGGACTGTGCCACC
TTCTGCGCCAAGAAGTTCGCTGACCACCTGCACAAGTTCCACGAGAATGACAACGGGGCTGCGGCTGGTG
ACTTGTGGCAGTAGTAATGAACTAGTCCGTAACTTGAAAGTATTTCGATTTCTTGGCTTTATATATCTTG
TGGAAAGGACGAAAACAGACCTGTAATAGAGTCCCTACGCGTTAAGTCGACAATCAACCTCTGGATTACA
AAATTTGTGAAAGATTGACTGGTATTCTTAACTATGTTGCTCCTTTTACGCTATGTGGATACGCTGCTTT
AATGCCTTTGTATCATGCTATTGCTTCCCGTATGGCTTTCATTTTCTCCTCCTTGTATAAATCCTGGTTG
CTGTCTCTTTATGAGGAGTTGTGGCCCGTTGTCAGGCAACGTGGCGTGGTGTGCACTGTGTTTGCTGACG
CAACCCCCACTGGTTGGGGCATTGCCACCACCTGTCAGCTCCTTTCCGGGACTTTCGCTTTCCCCCTCCC
TATTGCCACGGCGGAACTCATCGCCGCCTGCCTTGCCCGCTGCTGGACAGGGGCTCGGCTGTTGGGCACT
GACAATTCCGTGGTGTTGTCGGGGAAATCATCGTCCTTTCCTTGGCTGCTCGCCTGTGTTGCCACCTGGA
TTCTGCGCGGGACGTCCTTCTGCTACGTCCCTTCGGCCCTCAATCCAGCGGACCTTCCTTCCCGCGGCCT
GCTGCCGGCTCTGCGGCCTCTTCCGCGTCTTCGCCTTCGCCCTCAGACGAGTCGGATCTCCCTTTGGGCC
GCCTCCCCGCGTCGACTTTAAGACCAATGACTTACAAGGCAGCTGTAGATCTTAGCCACTTTTTAAAAGA
AAAGGGGGGACTGGAAGGGCTAATTCACTCCCAACGAAGACAAGATCTGCTTTTTGCTTGTACTGGGTCT
CTCTGGTTAGACCAGATCTGAGCCTGGGAGCTCTCTGGCTAACTAGGGAACCCACTGCTTAAGCCTCAAT
AAAGCTTGCCTTGAGTGCTTCAAGTAGTGTGTGCCCGTCTGTTGTGTGACTCTGGTAACTAGAGATCCCT
CAGACCCTTTTAGTCAGTGTGGAAAATCTCTAGCAGTACGTATAGTAGTTCATGTCATCTTATTATTCAG
TATTTATAACTTGCAAAGAAATGAATATCAGAGAGTGAGAGGAACTTGTTTATTGCAGCTTATAATGGTT
ACAAATAAAGCAATAGCATCACAAATTTCACAAATAAAGCATTTTTTTCACTGCATTCTAGTTGTGGTTT
GTCCAAACTCATCAATGTATCTTATCATGTCTGGCTCTAGCTATCCCGCCCCTAACTCCGCCCATCCCGC
CCCTAACTCCGCCCAGTTCCGCCCATTCTCCGCCCCATGGCTGACTAATTTTTTTTATTTATGCAGAGGC
CGAGGCCGCCTCGGCCTCTGAGCTATTCCAGAAGTAGTGAGGAGGCTTTTTTGGAGGCCTAGGGACGTAC
CCAATTCGCCCTATAGTGAGTCGTATTACGCGCGCTCACTGGCCGTCGTTTTACAACGTCGTGACTGGGA
AAACCCTGGCGTTACCCAACTTAATCGCCTTGCAGCACATCCCCCTTTCGCCAGCTGGCGTAATAGCGAA
GAGGCCCGCACCGATCGCCCTTCCCAACAGTTGCGCAGCCTGAATGGCGAATGGG
[124 nt withheld, positions 4676-4799]
C
[91 nt withheld, positions 4801-4891]
A
[49 nt withheld, positions 4893-4941]
CCTTTGACGTTGGAGTCCACGTTCTTT
[37 nt withheld, positions 4969-5005]
ACCCTATCTCGGTCTATTCTTTTGATTTATAAGGGATTTTGCCGATTTCGGCCTATTGGTTAAAAAATGA
GCTGATTTAACAAAAATTTAACGCGAATTTTAACAAAATATTAACGCTTACAATTTAGGTGGCACTTTTC
GGGGAAATGTGCGCGGAACCCCTATTTGTTTATTTTTCTAAATACATTCAAATATGTATCCGCTCATGAG
ACAATAACCCTGATAAATGCTTCAATAATATTGAAAAAGGAAGAGTATGAGTATTCAACATTTCCGTGTC
GCCCTTATTCCCTTTTTTGCGGCATTTTGCCTTCCTGTTTTTGCTCACCCAGAAACGCTGGTGAAAGTAA
AAGATGCTGAAGATCAGTTGGGTGCACGAGTGGGTTACATCGAACTGGATCTCAACAGCGGTAAGATCCT
TGAGAGTTTTCGCCCCGAAGAACGTTTTCCAATGATGAGCACTTTTAAAGTTCTGCTATGTGGCGCGGTA
TTATCCCGTATTGACGCCGGGCAAGAGCAACTCGGTCGCCGCATACACTATTCTCAGAATGACTTGGTTG
AGTACTCACCAGTCACAGAAAAGCATCTTACGGATGGCATGACAGTAAGAGAATTATGCAGTGCTGCCAT
AACCATGAGTGATAACACTGCGGCCAACTTACTTCTGACAACGATCGGAGGACCGAAGGAGCTAACCGCT
TTTTTGCACAACATGGGGGATCATGTAACTCGCCTTGATCGTTGGGAACCGGAGCTGAATGAAGCCATAC
CAAACGACGAGCGTGACACCACGATGCCTGTAGCAATGGCAACAACGTTGCGCAAACTATTAACTGGCGA
ACTACTTACTCTAGCTTCCCGGCAACAATTAATAGACTGGATGGAGGCGGATAAAGTTGCAGGACCACTT
CTGCGCTCGGCCCTTCCGGCTGGCTGGTTTATTGCTGATAAATCTGGAGCCGGTGAGCGTGGGTCTCGCG
GTATCATTGCAGCACTGGGGCCAGATGGTAAGCCCTCCCGTATCGTAGTTATCTACACGACGGGGAGTCA
GGCAACTATGGATGAACGAAATAGACAGATCGCTGAGATAGGTGCCTCACTGATTAAGCATTGGTAACTG
TCAGACCAAGTTTACTCATATATACTTTAGATTGATTTAAAACTTCATTTTTAATTTAAAAGGATCTAGG
TGAAGATCCTTTTTGATAATCTCATGACCAAAATCCCTTAACGTGAGTTTTCGTTCCACTGAGCGTCAGA
CCCCGTAGAAAAGATCAAAGGATCTTCTTGAGATCCTTTTTTTCTGCGCGTAATCTGCTGCTTGCAAACA
AAAAAACCACCGCTACCAGCGGTGGTTTGTTTGCCGGATCAAGAGCTACCAACTCTTTTTCCGAAGGTAA
CTGGCTTCAGCAGAGCGCAGATACCAAATACTGTTCTTCTAGTGTAGCCGTAGTTAGGCCACCACTTCAA
GAACTCTGTAGCACCGCCTACATACCTCGCTCTGCTAATCCTGTTACCAGTGGCTGCTGCCAGTGGCGAT
AAGTCGTGTCTTACCGGGTTGGACTCAAGACGATAGTTACCGGATAAGGCGCAGCGGTCGGGCTGAACGG
GGGGTTCGTGCACACAGCCCAGCTTGGAGCGAACGACCTACACCGAACTGAGATACCTACAGCGTGAGCT
ATGAGAAAGCGCCACGCTTCCCGAAGGGAGAAAGGCGGACAGGTATCCGGTAAGCGGCAGGGTCGGAACA
GGAGAGCGCACGAGGGAGCTTCCAGGGGGAAACGCCTGGTATCTTTATAGTCCTGTCGGGTTTCGCCACC
TCTGACTTGAGCGTCGATTTTTGTGATGCTCGTCAGGGGGGCGGAGCCTATGGAAAAACGCCAGCAACGC
GGCCTTTTTACGGTTCCTGGCCTTTTGCTGGCCTTTTGCTCACATGTTCTTTCCTGCGTTATCCCCTGAT
TCTGTGGATAACCGTATTACCGCCTTTGAGTGAGCTGATACCGCTCGCCGCAGCCGAACGACCGAGCGCA
GCGAGTCAGTGAGCGAGGAAGCGGAAGAGCGCCCAATACGCAAACCGCCTCTCCCCGCGCGTTGGCCGAT
TCATTAATGCAGCTGGCACGACAGGTTTCCCGACTGGAAAGCGGGCAGTGAGCGCAACGCAATTAATGTG
AGTTAGCTCACTCATTAGGCACCCCAGGCTTTACACTTTATGCTTCCGGCTCGTATGTTGTGTGGAATTG
TGAGCGGATAACAATTTCACACAGGAAACAGCTATGACCATGATTACGCCAAGCGCGCAATTAACCCTCA
CTAAAGGGAACAAAAGCTGGAGCTGCAAGCTTAATGTAGTCTTATGCAATACTCTTGTAGTCTTGCAACA
TGGTAACGATGAGTTAGCAACATGCCTTACAAGGAGAGAAAAAGCACCGTGCATGCCGATTGGTGGAAGT
AAGGTGGTACGATCGTGCCTTATTAGGAAGGCAACAGACGGGTCTGACATGGATTGGACGAACCACTGAA
TTGCCGCATTGCAGAGATATTGTATTTAAGTGCCTAGCTCGATACATAAACGGGTCTCTCTGGTTAGACC
AGATCTGAGCCTGGGAGCTCTCTGGCTAACTAGGGAACCCACTGCTTAAGCCTCAATAAAGCTTGCCTTG
AGTGCTTCAAGTAGTGTGTGCCCGTCTGTTGTGTGACTCTGGTAACTAGAGATCCCTCAGACCCTTTTAG
TCAGTGTGGAAAATCTCTAGCAGTGGCGCCCGAACAGGGACTTGAAAGCGAAAGGGAAACCAGAGGAGCT
CTCTCGACGCAGGACTCGGCTTGCTGAAGCGCGCACGGCAAGAGGCGAGGGGCGGCGACTGGTGAGTACG
CCAAAAATTTTGACTAGCGGAGGCTAGAAGGAGAGAGATGGGTGCGAGAGCGTCAGTATTAAGCGGGGGA
GAATTAGATCGCGATGGGAAAAAATTCGGTTAAGGCCAGGGGGAAAGAAAAAATATAAATTAAAACATAT
AGTATGGGCAAGCAGGGAGCTAGAACGATTCGCAGTTAATCCTGGCCTGTTAGAAACATCAGAAGGCTGT
AGACAAATACTGGGACAGCTACAACCATCCCTTCAGACAGGATCAGAAGAACTTAGATCATTATATAATA
CAGTAGCAACCCTCTATTGTGTGCATCAAAGGATAGAGATAAAAGACACCAAGGAAGCTTTAGACAAGAT
AGAGGAAGAGCAAAACAAAAGTAAGACCACCGCACAGCAAGCGGCCGCTGATCTTCAGACCTGGAGGAGG
AGATATGAGGGACAATTGGAGAAGTGAATTATATAAATATAAAGTAGTAAAAATTGAACCATTAGGAGTA
GCACCCACCAAGGCAAAGAGAAGAGTGGTGCAGAGAGAAAAAAGAGCAGTGGGAATAGGAGCTTTGTTCC
TTGGGTTCTTGGGAGCAGCAGGAAGCACTATGGGCGCAGCGTCAATGACGCTGACGGTACAGGCCAGACA
ATTATTGTCTGGTATAGTGCAGCAGCAGAACAATTTGCTGAGGGCTATTGAGGCGCAACAGCATCTGTTG
CAACTCACAGTCTGGGGCATCAAGCAGCTCCAGGCAAGAATCCTGGCTGTGGAAAGATACCTAAAGGATC
AACAGCTCCTGGGGATTTGGGGTTGCTCTGGAAAACTCATTTGCACCACTGCTGTGCCTTGGAATGCTAG
TTGGAGTAATAAATCTCTGGAACAGATTTGGAATCACACGACCTGGATGGAGTGGGACAGAGAAATTAAC
AATTACACAAGCTTAATACACTCCTTAATTGAAGAATCGCAAAACCAGCAAGAAAAGAATGAACAAGAAT
TATTGGAATTAGATAAATGGGCAAGTTTGTGGAATTGGTTTAACATAACAAATTGGCTGTGGTATATAAA
ATTATTCATAATGATAGTAGGAGGCTTGGTAGGTTTAAGAATAGTTTTTGCTGTACTTTCTATAGTGAAT
AGAGTTAGGCAGGGATATTCACCATTATCGTTTCAGACCCACCTCCCAACCCCGAGGGGACCCATGCATT
GCATCTCAATTAGTCAGCAACCAGGTGTGGAAAGTCCCCAGGCTCCCCAGCAGGCAGAAGTATGCAAAGC
ATGCGTCTCAATTAGTCAGCAACCATAGTCCCGCCCCTAACTCCGCCCATCCCGCCCCTAACTCCGCCCA
GTTCCGCCCATTCTCCGCCCCATGGCTGACTAATTTTTTTTATTTATGCAGAGGCCGAGGCCGCCTCGGC
CTCTGAGCTATTCCAGAAGTAGTGAGGAGGCTTTTTTGGAGGCCTAGGCTTTTGCAAAAAGCTTTCTAGA
GGTACCACCGGAGCTTACCATGACCGAGTACAAGCCCACGGTGCGCCTCGCCACCCGCGACGACGTCCCC
AGGGCCGTACGCACCCTCGCCGCCGCGTTCGCCGACTACCCCGCCACGCGCCACACCGTCGATCCGGACC
GCCACATCGAGCGGGTCACCGAGCTGCAAGAACTCTTCCTCACGCGCGTCGGGCTCGACATCGGCAAGGT
GTGGGTCGCGGACGACGGCGCCGCCGTGGCGGTCTGGACCACGCCGGAGAGCGTCGAAGCGGGGGCGGTG
TTCGCCGAGATCGGCCCGCGCATGGCCGAGTTGAGCGGTTCCCGGCTGGCCGCGCAGCAACAGATGGAAG
GCCTCCTGGCGCCGCACCGGCCCAAGGAGCCCGCGTGGTTCCTGGCCACCGTCGGCGTCTCGCCCGACCA
CCAGGGCAAGGGTCTGGGCAGCGCCGTCGTGCTCCCCGGAGTGGAGGCGGCCGAGCGCGCCGGGGTGCCC
GCCTTCCTGGAGACCTCCGCGCCCCGCAACCTCCCCTTCTACGAGCGGCTCGGCTTCACCGTCACCGCCG
ACGTCGAGGTGCCCGAAGGACCGCGCACCTGGTGCATGACCCGCAAGCCCGGTGCCAGTTAACGAATTCT
AGATCTTGAGACAAATGGCAGTATTCATCCACAATTTTAAAAGAAAAGGGGGGATTGGGGGGTACAGTGC
AGGGGAAAGAATAGTAGACATAATAGCAACAGACATACAAACTAAAGAATTACAAAAACAAATTACAAAA
ATTCAAAATTTTCGGGTTTATTACAGGGACAGCAGAGATCCACTTTGGCGCCGGCTCGAGGCCTGCAGGT
GCAAAGATGGATAAAGTTTTAAACAGAGAGGAATCTTTGCAGCTAATGGACCTTCTAGGTCTTGAAAGGA
GTGGGAATT
Features (pLannotate 1.2.2; 31 found; start..end, strand, type, name):
      1..1179    +  promoter       EF-1α promoter: strong constitutive promoter for human elongation factor EF-1α
   1196..3091    +  CDS            CUX1 (fragment): CASP_HUMAN - Also known as CUTL1. Experimental evidence at protein level: Swiss-Prot protein existence level 1. May be involved in intra-Golgi retrograde transport. From Homo sapiens (Human).
   3107..3160    +  promoter       U6 promoter (fragment): RNA polymerase III promoter for human U6 snRNA
   3202..3790    +  misc_feature   WPRE: woodchuck hepatitis virus posttranscriptional regulatory element
   3841..3860    +  misc_feature   cPPT/CTS (fragment): central polypurine tract and central termination sequence of HIV-1
   3862..4095    +  LTR            3' LTR (ΔU3): self-inactivating 3' long terminal repeat (LTR) from HIV-1
   4173..4294    +  polyA_signal   SV40 poly(A) signal: SV40 polyadenylation signal
   4334..4469    +  rep_origin     SV40 ori: SV40 origin of replication
   4490..4508    -  promoter       T7 promoter: promoter for bacteriophage T7 RNA polymerase
   4516..4671    +  CDS            lacZα (fragment): LacZα fragment of β-galactosidase; lacZ fragment
   4676..5104    +  rep_origin     f1 ori (sequence partly withheld): f1 bacteriophage origin of replication; arrow indicates direction of (+) strand synthesis
   5157..5261    +  promoter       AmpR promoter: bla
   5262..6122    +  CDS            AmpR: β-lactamase; bla; confers resistance to ampicillin, carbenicillin, and related antibiotics
   6293..6881    +  rep_origin     ori: high-copy-number ColE1/pMB1/pBR322/pUC origin of replication
   7064..7156    +  CDS            lacI (fragment): lac repressor; lacI; The lac repressor binds to the lac operator to inhibit transcription in E. coli. This inhibition can be relieved by adding lactose or isopropyl-β-D-thiogalactopyranoside (IPTG).
   7169..7190    +  protein_bind   CAP binding site: CAP binding activates transcription in the presence of cAMP. E. coli catabolite activator protein
   7205..7235    +  promoter       lac promoter: promoter for the E. coli lac operon
   7243..7259    +  protein_bind   lac operator: The lac repressor binds to the lac operator to inhibit transcription in E. coli. This inhibition can be relieved by adding lactose or isopropyl-β-D-thiogalactopyranoside (IPTG). lac repressor encoded by lacI
   7304..7322    +  promoter       T3 promoter: promoter for bacteriophage T3 RNA polymerase
   7350..7576    +  promoter       RSV promoter: Rous sarcoma virus enhancer/promoter
   7577..7757    +  LTR            5' LTR (truncated): truncated 5' long terminal repeat (LTR) from HIV-1
   7804..7929    +  misc_feature   HIV-1 Ψ: packaging signal of human immunodeficiency virus type 1
   7913..8276    +  CDS            HIV-1 gag (fragment): gag protein from human immunodeficiency virus 1; gag
   8422..8655    +  misc_feature   RRE: The Rev response element (RRE) of HIV-1 allows for Rev-dependent mRNA export from the nucleus to the cytoplasm.
   9032..9058    +  CDS            Rev (fragment): human immunodeficiency virus 1 (HIV-1) Rev protein; rev; enhances nuclear export of unspliced and incompletely spliced viral mRNAs
   9065..9088    +  promoter       SV40 promoter (fragment): SV40 early promoter
   9089..9160    +  promoter       SV40 promoter (fragment): SV40 enhancer and early promoter
   9184..9319    +  rep_origin     SV40 ori: SV40 origin of replication
   9365..9961    +  CDS            PuroR (fragment): puromycin N-acetyltransferase; pac from Streptomyces; confers resistance to puromycin
  10010..10127   +  misc_feature   cPPT/CTS: central polypurine tract and central termination sequence of HIV-1
  10192..10258   +  CDS            small t antigen (fragment): SV40 (simian virus 40) small t antigen
