[The description below was written by a language model from this plasmid's Addgene catalogue record and pLannotate feature annotations shown in this document.]
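Description:
TFORF1964 is a lentiviral mammalian expression plasmid built on the pLX_TRC317 backbone and belongs to a barcoded collection of transcription factor open reading frames made for pooled overexpression screens. It is propagated in E. coli through a high-copy ColE1/pUC-type origin with ampicillin selection (AmpR); an f1 origin and remnants of lac and T7/T3 cloning-vector sequences are also present. The sequenced record is 10,264 nt, which matches the stated backbone size plus an insert of about 2 kb.

The payload is a synthesized human CUX1 ORF driven by the strong constitutive EF-1α promoter. The depositor ties it to a specific transcript isoform, and the annotation matches the coding region to the CASP protein product of the CUX1 locus, an alternatively spliced form linked to Golgi transport rather than the full-length homeodomain protein. The WPRE lies downstream of the ORF and enhances transcript expression. According to the stated purpose, each construct carries a unique 24-bp barcode that identifies the ORF in pooled experiments. The barcode is not annotated in the feature table, although a short U6-derived fragment sits between the ORF and the WPRE.

The viral framework is third-generation in style. An RSV promoter drives a truncated 5' LTR, followed by the HIV-1 Ψ packaging signal with partial gag, the RRE for Rev-dependent export, a cPPT/CTS, and a self-inactivating ΔU3 3' LTR with an SV40 polyadenylation signal beyond it. An SV40 promoter-driven puromycin N-acetyltransferase cassette upstream of EF-1α allows selection of transduced cells. The depositor notes that the plasmid may recombine in bacteria.
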