Addgene plasmid #142518: TFORF1964
Purpose: Lentiviral vector for overexpressing transcription factor ORFs with unique 24-bp barcodes. Barcodes facilitate identification of transcription factors in pooled screens.
Depositing lab: Feng Zhang. Depositing organization: Broad Institute. Publication: A transcription factor atlas of directed differentiation. Joung J, Ma S, Tay T, Geiger-Schuller KR, Kirchgatterer PC, Verdine VK, Guo B, Arias-Garcia MA, Allen WE, Singh A, Kuksenko O, Abudayyeh OO, Gootenberg JS, Fu Z, Macrae RK, Buenrostro JD, Regev A, Zhang F. Cell. 2023 Jan 5;186(1):209-229.e26. doi: 10.1016/j.cell.2022.11.026. PubMed 36608654.
Backbone
  Vector backbone: pLX_TRC317
  Backbone manufacturer: Broad Institute Genetic Perturbation Platform
  Backbone size w/o insert (bp): 8264
  Vector type: Mammalian Expression, Lentiviral
  Selectable markers: Puromycin
Growth in bacteria
  Bacterial resistance: Ampicillin, 100 μg/mL
  Growth temperature: 37°C
  Growth strain: DH5alpha
  Copy number: High Copy
Gene/Insert
  Gene/Insert name: CUX1
  Species: H. sapiens (human)
  Insert size (bp): 2000
  Entrez Gene: CUX1 (a.k.a. CASP, CDP, CDP/Cut, CDP1, COY1, CUTL1, CUX, Clox, Cux/CDP, GDDI, GOLIM6, Nbla10317, p100, p110, p200, p75)
  Promoter: EF1a
  Cloning method: Unknown
  Sequencing primers: 5′ GGGTGGAGACTGAAGTTAGGCCAG; 3′ CACATAGCGTAAAAGGAGCAACATAG
Terms and licenses: Academic/Nonprofit Terms; Industry Terms: Not Available to Industry
Depositor comments: NM_001202545,ENST00000425244 . The transcription factor ORF portion of this plasmid was synthesized by Genewiz. Please test multiple small colonies in case of plasmid recombination. To make this collection available in a timely manner, a portion of this collection was not fully sequenced by Addgene. If an Addgene verified full plasmid sequence is not available, please contact us prior to placing an order to request the full sequence.
How to cite: TFORF1964 was a gift from Feng Zhang (Addgene plasmid # 142518 ; http://n2t.net/addgene:142518 ; RRID:Addgene_142518)
