>Addgene plasmid #142518 | TFORF1964 | depositor partial sequence | sequence record 279692 | Insert
ACCGCCACCATGGCGGCCAATGTGGGATCGATGTTTCAATATTGGAAGCGCTTTGATTTACAGCAGCTGC
AGAGAGAACTCGATGCCACCGCAACGGTATTGGCGAACCGGCAGGATGAAAGTGAGCAGTCCAGAAAGCG
GCTTATCGAACAGAGCCGGGAGTTCAAGAAGAACACTCCAGAGGATTTGCGCAAGCAGGTAGCGCCGCTG
CTGAAGAGTTTCCAAGGAGAGATTGATGCACTGAGTAAAAGAAGCAAGGAAGCTGAAGCAGCTTTCTTGA
ATGTCTACAAAAGATTGATTGACGTCCCAGAGGTTACGATAAAAGCACTTAAAGAGAAAATCCGAGAATA
TGAACAGACACTGAAGAACCAAGCCGAAACCATAGCTCTTGAGAAGGAACAGAAGTTACAGAATGACTTT
GCAGAAAAGGAGAGAAAGCTGCAGGAGACACAGATGTCCACCACCTCAAAGCTGGAGGAAGCTGAGCATA
AGGTTCAGAGCCTACAAACAGCCCTGGAAAAAACTCGAACAGAATTATTTGACCTGAAAACCAAATACGA
TGAAGAAACTACTGCAAAGGCCGACGAGATTGAAATGATCATGACGGACCTTGAAAGGGCAAACCAGAGG
GCAGAGGTGGCTCAGAGAGAGGCGGAGACCTTAAGGGAACAGCTCTCATCGGCCAATCACTCCCTCCAGC
TGGCCTCACAGATCCAGAAGGCACCAGACGTGGAGCAGGCCATAGAGGTGCTGACCCGCTCCAGCCTAGA
AGTTGAGTTGGCCGCCAAGGAGCGGGAGATCGCACAGCTGGTGGAGGACGTGCAGAGACTCCAGGCCAGC
CTCACCAAGCTGCGGGAGAATTCGGCCAGCCAGATCTCACAGCTTGAGCAGCAGCTGAGCGCCAAAAACA
GCACACTCAAACAACTGGAAGAAAAACTCAAAGGCCAGGCTGACTATGAAGAGGTGAAGAAAGAGCTGAA
CATTCTGAAGTCCATGGAGTTTGCACCGTCCGAGGGCGCTGGGACACAGGATGCGGCCAAGCCCCTGGAG
GTGCTGTTGCTGGAGAAGAACCGCTCGCTGCAGTCCGAGAACGCCGCGCTGCGCATCTCCAACAGCGACC
TGAGCGGACGCTGTGCGGAGCTGCAAGTCCGTATCACTGAGGCTGTGGCCACAGCCACTGAGCAGAGAGA
GCTGATCGCCCGCCTGGAGCAGGACCTGAGCATCATTCAGTCCATCCAGCGGCCCGATGCCGAGGGTGCC
GCTGAGCACCGCCTGGAGAAGATCCCAGAGCCCATCAAAGAGGCCACTGCCCTATTCTACGGACCTGCAG
CACCAGCCAGCGGTGCCCTCCCAGAGGGCCAGGTGGATTCACTGCTTTCCATCATCTCCAGCCAGAGGGA
GCGCTTCCGTGCCCGGAACCAGGAGCTTGAGGCCGAGAACCGCCTGGCCCAGCACACCCTCCAGGCCCTG
CAGAGTGAGCTGGACAGCCTGCGCGCCGACAACATCAAGCTCTTTGAGAAGATCAAGTTCCTGCAGAGCT
ACCCTGGCCGGGGCAGCGGCAGTGATGACACGGAGCTGCGGTACTCGTCCCAGTACGAGGAGCGCCTGGA
CCCCTTCTCCTCCTTCAGCAAGCGGGAGCGGCAGAGGAAGTACCTGAGCTTGAGTCCCTGGGACAAGGCC
ACCCTCAGCATGGGGCGTCTGGTTCTCTCCAACAAGATGGCGCGCACCATCGGCTTCTTCTACACACTGT
TCCTGCACTGCCTGGTCTTCCTGGTGCTCTACAAGCTGGCATGGAGCGAGAGCATGGAGAGGGACTGTGC
CACCTTCTGCGCCAAGAAGTTCGCTGACCACCTGCACAAGTTCCACGAGAATGACAACGGGGCTGCGGCT
GGTGACTTGTGGCAGTAGTAATGAACTAGTCCGTAACTTGAAAGTATTTCGATTTCTTGGCTTTATATAT
CTTGTGGAAAGGACGAAAACAGACCTGTAATAGAGTCCCT
