>Addgene plasmid #142518 | TFORF1964 | depositor partial sequence | sequence record 279693 | Barcode
AAACAGACCTGTAATAGAGTCCCT
